Addgene plasmid #53756: pEGFP-C3-Sec5
Purpose: pEGFP-C3 plasmid that expresses Sec5
Depositing lab: Channing Der. Depositing organization: University of North Carolina at Chapel Hill. Publication: Ral and Rheb GTPase activating proteins integrate mTOR and GTPase signaling in aging, autophagy, and tumor cell invasion. Martin TD, Chen XW, Kaplan RE, Saltiel AR, Walker CL, Reiner DJ, Der CJ. Mol Cell. 2014 Jan 23;53(2):209-20. doi: 10.1016/j.molcel.2013.12.004. Epub 2014 Jan 2. PubMed 24389102.
Backbone
  Vector backbone: pEGFP-C3
  Backbone size w/o insert (bp): 4700
  Total vector size (bp): 7475
  Vector type: Mammalian Expression
  Selectable markers: Neomycin (select with G418)
Growth in bacteria
  Bacterial resistance: Kanamycin, 50 μg/mL
  Growth temperature: 37°C
  Growth strain: DH5alpha
  Copy number: Unknown
Gene/Insert
  Gene/Insert name: Sec5 (alt names: EXOC2; SEC5P; SEC5L1)
  Species: H. sapiens (human)
  Insert size (bp): 2775
  Entrez Gene: EXOC2 (a.k.a. SEC5, SEC5L1, Sec5p)
  Tag / fusion protein: GFP (N terminal on backbone)
  Cloning method: Restriction Enzyme; 5′ cloning site XhoI (not destroyed); 3′ cloning site ApaI (not destroyed)
  Sequencing primers: 5′ EGFP-C
Terms and licenses: Academic/Nonprofit Terms; Industry Terms: Not Available to Industry
How to cite: pEGFP-C3-Sec5 was a gift from Channing Der (Addgene plasmid # 53756 ; http://n2t.net/addgene:53756 ; RRID:Addgene_53756)
