[The description below was written by a language model from this plasmid's Addgene catalogue record.]
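Description:
pEGFP-C3-Sec5 is a mammalian expression plasmid built on the pEGFP-C3 backbone (about 4.7 kb), carrying the human Sec5 coding sequence (EXOC2, also known as SEC5L1) as an insert of roughly 2.8 kb, for a total size of about 7.5 kb. The insert was placed by restriction cloning between the XhoI and ApaI sites of the multiple cloning site, both of which remain intact. This positions Sec5 downstream of the backbone's GFP, so the protein is produced with GFP fused to its N terminus. The plasmid is propagated in E. coli under kanamycin selection, and a neomycin marker allows G418 selection of transfected mammalian cells. In vectors of this family, a single resistance cassette generally serves both purposes. The record does not list the promoter, polyadenylation signal or origins of replication, and no feature table is provided. pEGFP-C series vectors conventionally drive the fusion from the CMV immediate-early promoter, but that is not confirmed here. Copy number is recorded as unknown.

EXOC2/Sec5 is a subunit of the exocyst complex, which tethers secretory vesicles to the plasma membrane, and it is a well-known effector of the Ral small GTPases. The stated purpose is simply to express Sec5. The GFP tag would allow the protein to be visualised by fluorescence microscopy or detected and pulled down through the tag. The associated publication concerns Ral and Rheb GTPase-activating proteins in mTOR signalling, autophagy and tumour cell invasion, which suggests the construct was used to study Ral effector function in that context. The record does not specify the particular experiments.
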