>Addgene plasmid #53756 | pEGFP-C3-Sec5 | addgene partial sequence | sequence record 92158 | SV40pA-R 5'-GAAATTTGTGATGCTATTGC-3'
AGCTGCAATAAACAAGTTAACAACAACAATTGCATTCATTTTATGTTTCAGGTTCAGGGGGAGGTGTGGG
AGGTTTTTTAAAGCAAGTAAAACCTCTACAAATGTGGTATGGCTGATTATGATCAGTTATCTAGATCCGG
TGGATCCCGGGCCCTTATGTTTTCATCATGGTTGAAGAAGCTGCTTGGAAACAGGTGAGCTGCAAGTGCA
TGCTACTCTTGAACTTGTTCAGGAGCTCTTCCAGTAACTTTTTATCTGCTCCACTGGAAAGCTGGGGCAG
GGCTTCCAAAGCCTGCTTAAAACTTGACTTGCTTTCGGGTGTCAGGTAAACAGCCACAGTGTCCCTCAAA
GCACAGATTTCAAGTCTCGCCTGTAAAGCTCCATTTTTGCTGAAGGATGAAACACACTGCATCAGTCGAC
TGAGCTCTTCAGAAACTGCTTCTATCACCTTGGATAGTACCCGAGGGACCAGTTCTTTGGAAATGGTGAA
CACCTCTGCATGCACGGCAATTATATTCACCAGTGCTTCTTTTAAATAGTTTCTGACACCTGTTGGAGGC
AGGCAGTCCTTCCAATCAAAATATCCTGCATAAATTCCAGGTTCTAAGGAGCCAACGATGGGATCTGCTT
TCAACTCGATGTAATTTTCAAAGAGTCTTTGATCTAGTTCTTTCAATGAGGCCATGCTAACCTGTGTGAT
TTTTTCTATTCCCTGGAAGTTGTGCTTTTCAAAATGTTCTGCGATATTTAGGAAGGTGTGACGTTCTAGA
TAG
