>Addgene plasmid #53756 | pEGFP-C3-Sec5 | addgene partial sequence | sequence record 92660 | EGFP-C 5'-CATGGTCCTGCTGGAGTTCGTG-3'
CTCTCGGCATGGACGAGCTGTACAAGTACTCAGATCTCGAGATGTCTCGATCACGACAACCCCCCCTTGT
GACCGGCATCTCTCCAAATGAAGGGATACCATGGACGAAGGTCACAATCAGGGGAGAAAATCTGGGGACT
GGCCCCACCGACCTCATAGGCTTGACCATTTGTGGACATAATTGCCTCCTGACGGCAGAATGGATGTCTG
CAAGTAAAATAGTATGTCGAGTGGGACAAGCCAAAAATGACAAAGGAGACATTATTGTCACCACTAAGTC
AGGTGGCAGAGGAACCTCAACAGTCTCTTTCAAGCTACTCAAACCTGAGAAAATAGGCATTTTGGATCAG
TCTGCTGTGTGGGTTGATGAAATGAATTATTATGATATGCGCACTGACAGGAACAAAGGAATTCCGCCCT
TGTCCTTACGTCCTGCTAACCCGCTTGGCATTGAGATTGAAAAAAGTAAATTTTCGCAGAAGGACTTAGA
AATGCTATTCCATGGAATGAGTGCTGATTTTACAAGTGAGAATTTCTCAGCAGCCTGGTATCTTATAGAG
AATCACTCAAACACCAGTTTTGAGCAGCTCAAAATGGCAGTCACCAACCTAAAGAGACAGGCTAACAAGA
AGAGTGAGGGCAGCCTGGCCTATGTGAAAGGCGGTCTCAGTACATTCTTCGAAGCACAGGATGCCCTCTC
AGCCATCCATCAAAAACTAGAAGCAGATGGAACGGAAAAAGTAGAAGGATCCATGACGCAGAAACTGGAG
AATGTTCTGAACAGAGCAAGTAATACTGCAGACACATTGTTTCAAGAAGTATTAGGTCGGAAAGACAAGG
CAGATTCCACTAGAAATGCACTCAATGTGCTTCAGCGATTTAAGTTTCTTTTCAACCTTCCTCTAAATAT
TGAAAGGAATATTCAAAAGGGTGATTATGATGTGGTTATTAATGATTATGAAAA
